>Addgene plasmid #44695 | pTC17-dmd-1, splice form 2 | depositor partial sequence | sequence record 62366 | pTC17-dmd-1, splice form 2 sequence 936 bps
TGTGTCCCTGTCCATTGTGTACAGTCGTTAGTCATGGTCGAGAAATTGTCGCTCGTCAAATTAGACTTTA
TAGAAATCAGAAAGACATCAGCAAAAGGTCTCCGCAATCACCACATTGTAGACGATGCAGAAATCATGGA
GAACACAATGCTTGGAAAGGCCACAAAAAGAAATGTCGACATTCAAATTGTCCCTGTAAATTGTGCCTGT
TAATTACCATGAGAAAAACCAATGAAAAAAGTTACAGAGAAATAGTTCAAGAAACTCACGAAGAGAAATC
AATTTTAGTAAACAGCAACAATAATAGCAATAATAATAATAACAATAGTTCCGCATTCTGTCTGTCAAAC
CGATCAAAAGACAGATCACTGGCAGAAGATCAGTCAGTTTTTCTACGTAACATCAACCGAACTCCAATAT
TGCCAACGACAGGTTCGAATATCTACGACACCAGTCACAGCAGTTCACTTTACGCTCAAAACTCAATGCT
AAACTTTTCGAATTCCGAAAACTGCAACATTCGGCCCTTGAATTGGTCAACAGCATCAGCCTATAAAGTT
GGTTTACAGCCGTGGGACACTAACGGATCGTTTGATATTCATAACAGTTAATTAGTATTATATTAACCAT
TAGATTGAATTTAGTGTTTTCTATTTTGCCTCAATTAGACGCCTCATATTGCGGCAGCTCACACCTGAAC
AACATGATGATTGGAGGTCATAACGTTTTCCAGCATAATTCCGTGGAATATCTACCAACGGCGACTCCAT
CTTGGTATTCAAATTTTTATTGAGATTGACTGGAAATCTAACACGGATATAAATATAAATATATATTAAT
ATTTACATTGAAAAGACCTGTATTTATTCAATTGACAAATATCTACTGGTTATATCTATATATGTAACTG
TTGTATGAATGAATATTTTCTTTGGG
