>Addgene plasmid #44695 | pTC17-dmd-1, splice form 2 | addgene partial sequence | sequence record 63743 | Sp6 5'-ATTTAGGTGACACTATAG-3'
GTCGTTAGTCATGGTCGAGAAATTGTCGCTCGTCAAATTAGACTTTATAGAAATCAGAAAGACATCAGCA
AAAGGTCTCCGCAATCACCACATTGTAGACGATGCAGAAATCATGGAGAACACAATGCTTGGAAAGGCCA
CAAAAAGAAATGTCGACATTCAAATTGTCCCTGTAAATTGTGCCTGTTAATTACCATGAGAAAAACCAAT
GAAAAAAGTTACAGAGAAATAGTTCAAGAAACTCACGAAGAGAAATCAATTTTAGTAAACAGCAACAATA
ATAGCAATAATAATAATAACAATAGTTCCGCATTCTGTCTGTCAAACCGATCAAAAGACAGATCACTGGC
AGAAGATCAGTCAGTTTTTCTACGTAACATCAACCGAACTCCAATATTGCCAACGACAGGTTCGAATATC
TACGACACCAGTCACAGCAGTTCACTTTACGCTCAAAACTCAATGCTAAACTTTTCGAATTCCGAAAACT
GCAACATTCGGCCCTTGAATTGGTCAACAGCATCAGCCTATAAAGTTGGTTTACAGCCGTGGGACACTAA
CGGATCGTTTGATATTCATAACAGTTAATTAGTATTATATTAACCATTAGATTGAATTTAGTGTTTTCTA
TTTTGCCTCAATTAGACGCCTCATATTGCGGCAGCTCACACCTGAACAACATGATGATTGGAGGTCATAA
CGTTTTCCAGCATAATTCCGTGGAATATCTACCAACGGCGACTCCATCTTGGTATTCAAATTTTTATTGA
GATTGACTGGAAATCTAACACGGATATAAATATAAATATATATTAATATTTACATTGAAAAGACCTGTAT
TTATTCAATTGACAAATATCTACTGGTTATATCTATATATGTAACTGTTGTATGAATGAATATTTTCTTT
GGGAAAAAAAAAAAACCTATAGTGAGTCGTATTAATTCGGATCCGCGAAGG
