[The description below was written by a language model from this plasmid's Addgene catalogue record.]
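Description:
pTC17-dmd-1, splice form 2 is a bacterial cloning plasmid built on pJC53.2, a 3.2 kb T/A cloning vector designed for producing double-stranded RNA and sense or antisense RNA probes by in vitro transcription. It is maintained at high copy in standard E. coli cloning strains and is selected with both ampicillin and kanamycin. The record does not list the origin of replication or provide a feature table. The promoters are also not described explicitly, although the sequencing primers listed, SP6 on the 5′ side and T3 on the 3′ side, indicate that these phage promoter sequences flank the insertion site.

The insert is the second splice form of Smed-dmd-1, a gene from the planarian flatworm Schmidtea mediterranea. It was introduced at Eam1105I sites, which are cut to create the single-base overhangs used for T/A cloning, and both sites were destroyed in the process. The insert size is not stated. The associated publication concerns a sex-specific transcription factor that controls male identity in a simultaneous hermaphrodite, which fits the gene carried here.

Given the vector's stated purpose, the plasmid would typically serve as a template for synthesising dsRNA for RNA interference knockdown of dmd-1 in planarians. It would also serve for transcribing strand-specific riboprobes to examine the gene's expression pattern, for example by in situ hybridisation. It is not an expression vector for producing the protein. The repository's quality-control sequencing could not confirm the first 23 bases of the depositor's insert sequence, so that end of the insert remains unverified.
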