Addgene plasmid #44695: pTC17-dmd-1, splice form 2
Depositing lab: Phillip Newmark. Depositing organization: University of Illinois at Urbana-Champaign. Publication: A sex-specific transcription factor controls male identity in a simultaneous hermaphrodite. Chong T, Collins JJ 3rd, Brubacher JL, Zarkower D, Newmark PA. Nat Commun. 2013; 4:1814. doi: 10.1038/ncomms2811. PubMed 23652002.
Backbone
  Vector backbone: pJC53.2
  Backbone size w/o insert (bp): 3240
  Vector type: T/A Cloning Vector for dsRNA generation and the generation of sense and anti-sense probes
Growth in bacteria
  Bacterial resistance: Ampicillin and Kanamycin, 100 & 50 μg/mL
  Growth temperature: 37°C
  Growth strain: DH5alpha
  Copy number: High Copy
Gene/Insert
  Gene/Insert name: Smed-dmd-1, spice form 2
  Species: Schmidtea mediterranea
  GenBank ID: KC736556
  Cloning method: Restriction Enzyme; 5′ cloning site Eam1105I (destroyed during cloning); 3′ cloning site Eam1105I (destroyed during cloning)
  Sequencing primers: 5′ Sp6; 3′ T3
Terms and licenses: Academic/Nonprofit Terms; Industry Terms: Not Available to Industry
Depositor comments: Addgene QC sequencing was unable to verify bp 1-23 of the depositor insert sequence.
How to cite: pTC17-dmd-1, splice form 2 was a gift from Phillip Newmark (Addgene plasmid # 44695 ; http://n2t.net/addgene:44695 ; RRID:Addgene_44695)
